Addgene plasmid #44955: pFA6a-link-yoTagRFP657-Kan
Purpose: Yeast tagging vector to create gene fusion with yeast optimized TagRFp657 with Kan selection
Depositing lab: Wendell Lim & Kurt Thorn. Depositing organization: University of California, San Francisco (UCSF). Publication: Improved Blue, Green, and Red Fluorescent Protein Tagging Vectors for S. cerevisiae. Lee S, Lim WA, Thorn KS. PLoS One. 2013 Jul 2;8(7):e67902. doi: 10.1371/journal.pone.0067902. Print 2013. PubMed 23844123.
Backbone
  Vector backbone: pFA6a
  Vector type: Yeast Expression
  Selectable markers: Kanamycin
Growth in bacteria
  Bacterial resistance: Ampicillin, 100 μg/mL
  Growth temperature: 37°C
  Growth strain: DH5alpha
  Copy number: Unknown
Gene/Insert
  Gene/Insert name: yoTagRFP657 (alt name: Yeast Optimized TagRFP657)
  Species: Synthetic
Terms and licenses: Academic/Nonprofit Terms; Industry Terms: Not Available to Industry
Depositor comments: This vector is derived from the sequences published in “Optimized cassettes for fluorescent protein tagging in Saccharomyces cerevisiae.” Sheff MA, Thorn KS. Yeast. 2004 Jun;21(8):661-70. These plasmids were generated with funding from an NIGMS Systems Biology Center grant, number P50 GM081879. Please acknowledge this grant if you use these plasmids.
How to cite: pFA6a-link-yoTagRFP657-Kan was a gift from Wendell Lim & Kurt Thorn (Addgene plasmid # 44955 ; http://n2t.net/addgene:44955 ; RRID:Addgene_44955)
