[The description below was written by a language model from this plasmid's Addgene catalogue record and pLannotate feature annotations shown in this document.]
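Description:
pFA6a-link-yoTagRFP657-Kan is a 4,879 bp yeast tagging vector built on the pFA6a backbone. It serves as a source of a cassette for fusing a far-red fluorescent protein to a gene of interest in Saccharomyces cerevisiae. It is propagated in E. coli through a high-copy ColE1/pUC-type origin of replication and selected with ampicillin via the β-lactamase gene and its promoter. No yeast origin of replication or centromere is annotated, which fits a plasmid used as a template for genomic integration rather than one maintained episomally in yeast. Short fragments annotated as rop, bom and lacI are backbone remnants rather than functional elements.

The payload is yoTagRFP657, a synthetic, yeast codon-optimized version of TagRFP657, a constitutively fluorescent far-red protein derived from Entacmaea quadricolor. No yeast promoter is annotated upstream of this coding sequence. That is expected for a tagging module, where expression comes from the promoter of the gene to which the tag becomes fused. The "link" in the name suggests a linker preceding the fluorescent protein, although it is not annotated separately in the feature table. The reading frame is followed by the S. cerevisiae ADH1 terminator, which ends transcription of the resulting fusion. Downstream lies the kanMX marker, which provides selection for yeast that have acquired the cassette. SP6 and T7 phage promoters flank the module.

The vector derives from an earlier set of optimized fluorescent protein tagging cassettes for budding yeast and belongs to a series of improved blue, green and red tagging vectors. It is typically used to generate fluorescent gene fusions for imaging proteins in live yeast.
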