Features (pLannotate 1.2.2; 11 found; start..end, strand, type, name):
    152..187     +  CDS            rop (fragment): Rop protein, which maintains plasmids at low copy number; rop
    289..340     +  misc_feature   bom (fragment): basis of mobility region from pBR322
    403..421     +  promoter       SP6 promoter: promoter for bacteriophage SP6 RNA polymerase
    491..1189    +  CDS            TagRFP657: TagRFP657 is a basic (constitutively fluorescent) far red fluorescent protein published in 2010, derived from Entacmaea quadricolor. It has low acid sensitivity.
   1213..1400    +  terminator     ADH1 terminator: S. cerevisiae ADH1; transcription terminator for the S. cerevisiae alcohol dehydrogenase 1 (ADH1) gene
   1475..2831    +  gene           kanMX: yeast selectable marker conferring kanamycin resistance (Wach et al., 1994)
   2936..2954    -  promoter       T7 promoter: promoter for bacteriophage T7 RNA polymerase
   2976..3029    -  CDS            lacI (fragment): lac repressor; lacI; The lac repressor binds to the lac operator to inhibit transcription in E. coli. This inhibition can be relieved by adding lactose or isopropyl-β-D-thiogalactopyranoside (IPTG).
   3212..3800    -  rep_origin     ori: high-copy-number ColE1/pMB1/pBR322/pUC origin of replication
   3971..4831    -  CDS            AmpR: β-lactamase; bla; confers resistance to ampicillin, carbenicillin, and related antibiotics
   4832..57      -  promoter       AmpR promoter (across the origin): bla
>Addgene plasmid #44955 | pFA6a-link-yoTagRFP657-Kan | depositor full sequence | sequence record 62233 | pFA6a-link-yoTagRFP657-Kan sequence 4879 bps
CATGAGCGGATACATATTTGAATGTATTTAGAAAAATAAACAAATAGGGGTTCCGCGCACATTTCCCCGA
AAAGTGCCACCTGACGTCTAAGAAACCATTATTATCATGACATTAACCTATAAAAATAGGCGTATCACGA
GGCCCTTTCGTCTCGCGCGTTTCGGTGATGACGGTGAAAACCTCTGACACATGCAGCTCCCGGAGACGGT
CACAGCTTGTCTGTAAGCGGATGCCGGGAGCAGACAAGCCCGTCAGGGCGCGTCAGCGGGTGTTGGCGGG
TGTCGGGGCTGGCTTAACTATGCGGCATCAGAGCAGATTGTACTGAGAGTGCACCATATGGACATATTGT
CGTTAGAACGCGGCTACAATTAATACATAACCTTATGTATCATACACATACGATTTAGGTGACACTATAG
AACGCGGCCGCCAGCTGAAGCTTCGTACGCTGCAGGTCGACGGATCGGTGACGGTGCTGGTTTAATTAAC
ATGAGCGAATTGATCACAGAAAATATGCACATGAAGTTGTATATGGAGGGAACCGTCAATAACCATCATT
TCAAATGCACTTCTGAAGGTGAGGGCAAACCTTACGAAGGGACCCAAACACAGAGAATTAAGGTAGTAGA
AGGGGGTCCACTGCCATTTGCCTTTGACATCCTAGCAACATCCTTCATGTACGGTTCCCACACATTCATA
AACCACACTCAAGGAATACCAGACTTTTGGAAGCAGAGTTTTCCAGAAGGTTTTACGTGGGAAAGAGTTA
CTACTTACGAGGACGGTGGTGTATTAACAGCCACACAAGATACATCATTACAAGATGGTTGTCTGATCTA
CAACGTTAAAATCAGAGGTGTTAACTTTCCTTCAAATGGGCCAGTTATGCAAAAGAAAACTTTAGGCTGG
GAGGCCCATACTGAAATGCTTTACCCAGCAGATGGCGGCTTGGAAGGCAGGACGGCTTTGGCTTTAAAGC
TAGTTGGTGGAGGACATTTGATTTGTAATTTCAAAACAACTTACAGAAGCAAAAAGCCTGCTAAAAATCT
TAAGATGCCAGGAGTGTACTATGTCGATTACAGATTGGAACGTATTAAAGAGGCTGATAAGGAAACCTAT
GTGGAACAACATGAAGTGGCAGTCGCGAGATATTGTGATCTTCCTTCTAAACTAGGTCATAAACTCAATT
AAGGCGCGCCACTTCTAAATAAGCGAATTTCTTATGATTTATGATTTTTATTATTAAATAAGTTATAAAA
AAAATAAGTGTATACAAATTTTAAAGTGACTCTTAGGTTTTAAAACGAAAATTCTTATTCTTGAGTAACT
CTTTCCTGTAGGTCAGGTTGCTTTCTCAGGTATAGTATGAGGTCGCTCTTATTGACCACACCTCTACCGG
CAGATCCGCTAGGGATAACAGGGTAATATAGATCTGTTTAGCTTGCCTCGTCCCCGCCGGGTCACCCGGC
CAGCGACATGGAGGCCCAGAATACCCTCCTTGACAGTCTTGACGTGCGCAGCTCAGGGGCATGATGTGAC
TGTCGCCCGTACATTTAGCCCATACATCCCCATGTATAATCATTTGCATCCATACATTTTGATGGCCGCA
CGGCGCGAAGCAAAAATTACGGCTCCTCGCTGCAGACCTGCGAGCAGGGAAACGCTCCCCTCACAGACGC
GTTGAATTGTCCCCACGCCGCGCCCCTGTAGAGAAATATAAAAGGTTAGGATTTGCCACTGAGGTTCTTC
TTTCATATACTTCCTTTTAAAATCTTGCTAGGATACAGTTCTCACATCACATCCGAACATAAACAACCAT
GGGTAAGGAAAAGACTCACGTTTCGAGGCCGCGATTAAATTCCAACATGGATGCTGATTTATATGGGTAT
AAATGGGCTCGCGATAATGTCGGGCAATCAGGTGCGACAATCTATCGATTGTATGGGAAGCCCGATGCGC
CAGAGTTGTTTCTGAAACATGGCAAAGGTAGCGTTGCCAATGATGTTACAGATGAGATGGTCAGACTAAA
CTGGCTGACGGAATTTATGCCTCTTCCGACCATCAAGCATTTTATCCGTACTCCTGATGATGCATGGTTA
CTCACCACTGCGATCCCCGGCAAAACAGCATTCCAGGTATTAGAAGAATATCCTGATTCAGGTGAAAATA
TTGTTGATGCGCTGGCAGTGTTCCTGCGCCGGTTGCATTCGATTCCTGTTTGTAATTGTCCTTTTAACAG
CGATCGCGTATTTCGTCTCGCTCAGGCGCAATCACGAATGAATAACGGTTTGGTTGATGCGAGTGATTTT
GATGACGAGCGTAATGGCTGGCCTGTTGAACAAGTCTGGAAAGAAATGCATAAGCTTTTGCCATTCTCAC
CGGATTCAGTCGTCACTCATGGTGATTTCTCACTTGATAACCTTATTTTTGACGAGGGGAAATTAATAGG
TTGTATTGATGTTGGACGAGTCGGAATCGCAGACCGATACCAGGATCTTGCCATCCTATGGAACTGCCTC
GGTGAGTTTTCTCCTTCATTACAGAAACGGCTTTTTCAAAAATATGGTATTGATAATCCTGATATGAATA
AATTGCAGTTTCATTTGATGCTCGATGAGTTTTTCTAATCAGTACTGACAATAAAAAGATTCTTGTTTTC
AAGAACTTGTCATTTGTATAGTTTTTTTATATTGTAGTTGTTCTATTTTAATCAAATGTTAGCGTGATTT
ATATTTTTTTTCGCCTCGACATCATCTGCCCAGATGCGAAGTTAAGTGCGCAGAAAGTAATATCATGCGT
CAATCGTATGTGAATGCTGGTCGCTATACTGCTGTCGATTCGATACTAACGCCGCCATCCAGTTTAAACG
AGCTCGAATTCATCGATGATATCAGATCCACTAGTGGCCTATGCGGCCGCGGATCTGCCGGTCTCCCTAT
AGTGAGTCGTATTAATTTCGATAAGCCAGGTTAACCTGCATTAATGAATCGGCCAACGCGCGGGGAGAGG
CGGTTTGCGTATTGGGCGCTCTTCCGCTTCCTCGCTCACTGACTCGCTGCGCTCGGTCGTTCGGCTGCGG
CGAGCGGTATCAGCTCACTCAAAGGCGGTAATACGGTTATCCACAGAATCAGGGGATAACGCAGGAAAGA
ACATGTGAGCAAAAGGCCAGCAAAAGGCCAGGAACCGTAAAAAGGCCGCGTTGCTGGCGTTTTTCCATAG
GCTCCGCCCCCCTGACGAGCATCACAAAAATCGACGCTCAAGTCAGAGGTGGCGAAACCCGACAGGACTA
TAAAGATACCAGGCGTTTCCCCCTGGAAGCTCCCTCGTGCGCTCTCCTGTTCCGACCCTGCCGCTTACCG
GATACCTGTCCGCCTTTCTCCCTTCGGGAAGCGTGGCGCTTTCTCAATGCTCACGCTGTAGGTATCTCAG
TTCGGTGTAGGTCGTTCGCTCCAAGCTGGGCTGTGTGCACGAACCCCCCGTTCAGCCCGACCGCTGCGCC
TTATCCGGTAACTATCGTCTTGAGTCCAACCCGGTAAGACACGACTTATCGCCACTGGCAGCAGCCACTG
GTAACAGGATTAGCAGAGCGAGGTATGTAGGCGGTGCTACAGAGTTCTTGAAGTGGTGGCCTAACTACGG
CTACACTAGAAGGACAGTATTTGGTATCTGCGCTCTGCTGAAGCCAGTTACCTTCGGAAAAAGAGTTGGT
AGCTCTTGATCCGGCAAACAAACCACCGCTGGTAGCGGTGGTTTTTTTGTTTGCAAGCAGCAGATTACGC
GCAGAAAAAAAGGATCTCAAGAAGATCCTTTGATCTTTTCTACGGGGTCTGACGCTCAGTGGAACGAAAA
CTCACGTTAAGGGATTTTGGTCATGAGATTATCAAAAAGGATCTTCACCTAGATCCTTTTAAATTAAAAA
TGAAGTTTTAAATCAATCTAAAGTATATATGAGTAAACTTGGTCTGACAGTTACCAATGCTTAATCAGTG
AGGCACCTATCTCAGCGATCTGTCTATTTCGTTCATCCATAGTTGCCTGACTCCCCGTCGTGTAGATAAC
TACGATACGGGAGGGCTTACCATCTGGCCCCAGTGCTGCAATGATACCGCGAGACCCACGCTCACCGGCT
CCAGATTTATCAGCAATAAACCAGCCAGCCGGAAGGGCCGAGCGCAGAAGTGGTCCTGCAACTTTATCCG
CCTCCATCCAGTCTATTAATTGTTGCCGGGAAGCTAGAGTAAGTAGTTCGCCAGTTAATAGTTTGCGCAA
CGTTGTTGCCATTGCTACAGGCATCGTGGTGTCACGCTCGTCGTTTGGTATGGCTTCATTCAGCTCCGGT
TCCCAACGATCAAGGCGAGTTACATGATCCCCCATGTTGTGCAAAAAAGCGGTTAGCTCCTTCGGTCCTC
CGATCGTTGTCAGAAGTAAGTTGGCCGCAGTGTTATCACTCATGGTTATGGCAGCACTGCATAATTCTCT
TACTGTCATGCCATCCGTAAGATGCTTTTCTGTGACTGGTGAGTACTCAACCAAGTCATTCTGAGAATAG
TGTATGCGGCGACCGAGTTGCTCTTGCCCGGCGTCAATACGGGATAATACCGCGCCACATAGCAGAACTT
TAAAAGTGCTCATCATTGGAAAACGTTCTTCGGGGCGAAAACTCTCAAGGATCTTACCGCTGTTGAGATC
CAGTTCGATGTAACCCACTCGTGCACCCAACTGATCTTCAGCATCTTTTACTTTCACCAGCGTTTCTGGG
TGAGCAAAAACAGGAAGGCAAAATGCCGCAAAAAAGGGAATAAGGGCGACACGGAAATGTTGAATACTCA
TACTCTTCCTTTTTCAATATTATTGAAGCATTTATCAGGGTTATTGTCT
