>Addgene plasmid #44955 | pFA6a-link-yoTagRFP657-Kan | addgene partial sequence | sequence record 72602 | Sp6 5'-ATTTAGGTGACACTATAG-3'
ACGGATCGGTGACGGTGCTGGTTTAATTAACATGAGCGAATTGATCACAGAAAATATGCACATGAAGTTG
TATATGGAGGGAACCGTCAATAACCATCATTTCAAATGCACTTCTGAAGGTGAGGGCAAACCTTACGAAG
GGACCCAAACACAGAGAATTAAGGTAGTAGAAGGGGGTCCACTGCCATTTGCCTTTGACATCCTAGCAAC
ATCCTTCATGTACGGTTCCCACACATTCATAAACCACACTCAAGGAATACCAGACTTTTGGAAGCAGAGT
TTTCCAGAAGGTTTTACGTGGGAAAGAGTTACTACTTACGAGGACGGTGGTGTATTAACAGCCACACAAG
ATACATCATTACAAGATGGTTGTCTGATCTACAACGTTAAAATCAGAGGTGTTAACTTTCCTTCAAATGG
GCCAGTTATGCAAAAGAAAACTTTAGGCTGGGAGGCCCATACTGAAATGCTTTACCCAGCAGATGGCGGC
TTGGAAGGCAGGACGGCTTTGGCTTTAAAGCTAGTTGGTGGAGGACATTTGATTTGTAATTTCAAAACAA
CTTACAGAAGCAAAAAGCCTGCTAAAAATCTTAAGATGCCAGGAGTGTACTATGTCGATTACAGATTGGA
ACGTATTAAAGAGGCTGATAAGGAAACCTATGTGGAACAACATGAAGTGGCAGTCGCGAGATATTGTGAT
CTTCCTTCTAAACTAGGTCATAAACTCAATTAAGGCGCGCCACTTCTAAATAAGCGAATTTCTTATGATT
TATGATTTTTATTATTAAATAAGTTATAAA
