>Addgene plasmid #44955 | pFA6a-link-yoTagRFP657-Kan | addgene partial sequence | sequence record 72747 | T7
GATCTGATATCATCGATGAATTCGAGCTCGTTTAAACTGGATGGCGGCGTTAGTATCGAATCGACAGCAG
TATAGCGACCAGCATTCACATACGATTGACGCATGATATTACTTTCTGCGCACTTAACTTCGCATCTGGG
CAGATGATGTCGAGGCGAAAAAAAATATAAATCACGCTAACATTTGATTAAAATAGAACAACTACAATAT
AAAAAAACTATACAAATGACAAGTTCTTGAAAACAAGAATCTTTTTATTGTCAGTACTGATTAGAAAAAC
TCATCGAGCATCAAATGAAACTGCAATTTATTCATATCAGGATTATCAATACCATATTTTTGAAAAAGCC
GTTTCTGTAATGAAGGAGAAAACTCACCGAGGCAGTTCCATAGGATGGCAAGATCCTGGTATCGGTCTGC
GATTCCGACTCGTCCAACATCAATACAACCTATTAATTTCCCCTCGTCAAAAATAAGGTTATCAAGTGAG
AAATCACCATGAGTGACGACTGAATCCGGTGAGAATGGCAAAAGCTTATGCATTTCTTTCCAGACTTGTT
CAACAGGCCAGCCATTACGCTCGTCATCAAAATCACTCGCATCAACCAAACCGTTATTCATTCGTGATTG
CGCCTGAGCGAGACGAAATACGCGATCGCTGTTAAAAGGACAATTACAAACAGGAATCGAATGCAACCGG
CGCAGGAACACTGCCAGCGCATCAACAATATTTTCACCTGAATCAGGATATTCTTCTAATACCTGGAATG
CTGTTTTGCCGGGGATCGCAGTGGTGAGTAACCATGCATCATCAGGAGTACGGATAAAAT
